Addgene plasmid #118863: pOCC5
Purpose: shuttle vector for baculovirus production, using FlashBac bacmid; for recombinant protein with N-terminal HIS6 tag, cleavable with 3C protease
Depositing lab: Marc Bickle & PEPC MPI CBG. Depositing organization: Max Planck Institute of Molecular Cell Biology and Genetics. Publication: FlexiBAC: a versatile, open-source baculovirus vector system for protein expression, secretion, and proteolytic processing. Lemaitre RP, Bogdanova A, Borgonovo B, Woodruff JB, Drechsel DN. BMC Biotechnol. 2019 Mar 29;19(1):20. doi: 10.1186/s12896-019-0512-z. PubMed 30925874.
Backbone
  Vector backbone: pOET1
  Backbone size w/o insert (bp): 4900
  Vector type: Insect Expression
Growth in bacteria
  Bacterial resistance: Ampicillin, 100 μg/mL
  Growth temperature: 37°C
  Growth strain: DB3.1
  Copy number: High Copy
Gene/Insert
  Gene/Insert name: NcoI-HIS6-3C-NotI-ccdB-AscI-stop-HindIII cassette
  Promoter: polH
  Tag / fusion protein: HIS6, cleavable with 3C protease (N terminal on backbone)
  Cloning method: Restriction Enzyme; 5′ cloning site NotI (unknown if destroyed); 3′ cloning site AscI (unknown if destroyed)
Terms and licenses: Academic/Nonprofit Terms; Industry Terms: Not Available to Industry
How to cite: pOCC5 was a gift from Marc Bickle & PEPC MPI CBG (Addgene plasmid # 118863 ; http://n2t.net/addgene:118863 ; RRID:Addgene_118863)
