[The description below was written by a language model from this plasmid's Addgene catalogue record and pLannotate feature annotations shown in this document.]
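Description:
pOCC5 is a baculovirus transfer (shuttle) vector built on the pOET1 backbone and intended for insect-cell protein expression through recombination with a FlashBac-type bacmid. In E. coli it is maintained as a high-copy plasmid by a ColE1/pUC-type origin and selected with ampicillin through the β-lactamase gene. Because it carries an intact ccdB toxin gene, the empty vector is propagated in a CcdB-tolerant strain (DB3.1). Small annotated fragments of lacZα, lacI, M13 and RSF origins, and a T7 promoter, appear to be backbone remnants with no stated role.

The expression cassette is driven by the very late AcMNPV polyhedrin (polH) promoter and reads NcoI–HIS6–3C site–NotI–ccdB–AscI–stop–HindIII. A gene of interest is cloned between NotI and AscI, displacing ccdB. This provides negative selection against uncut or religated parental vector in ordinary cloning strains. The resulting protein carries an N-terminal six-histidine tag for affinity purification that can be removed with 3C protease, and the vector supplies the stop codon. Downstream lie an SV40 polyadenylation signal (with an adjacent large T antigen fragment) and the polyhedrin 3′ UTR. Upstream of the promoter are the baculoviral LEF-2 and ORF603 sequences. Such viral flanking regions typically serve as homology arms for recombination of the cassette into the polyhedrin locus of the viral genome, yielding recombinant baculovirus.

Two sequence records are provided, a depositor sequence and a sequencing result. They differ by one nucleotide in length and in their numbering start point, but they show the same set and order of features. The vector belongs to the FlexiBAC system for baculovirus-based protein expression.
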