Features (pLannotate 1.2.2; 16 found; start..end, strand, type, name):
     79..170     +  promoter       polyhedrin promoter: polh from Autographa californica; promoter for the baculovirus polyhedrin gene
    230..247     +  CDS            7xHis (fragment): 6xHis affinity tag
    392..694     +  CDS            ccdB: CCDB_ECOLI - Also known as G, letB, letD. Experimental evidence at protein level: Swiss-Prot protein existence level 1. Toxic component of a type II toxin-antitoxin (TA) system, functioning in plasmid maintainence. Responsible for the post- segregational killing (PSK) of plasmid-free cells, also referred to as a plasmid addiction system. Half-life of over 2 hours. Cell killing by CcdB is accompanied by filamentation, defects in chromosome and plasmid segregation, defects in cell division, formation of anucleate cells, decreased DNA synthesis and plasmid loss. Interferes with the activity of DN
    764..847     +  CDS            large T antigen (fragment): large T antigen from SV40 (simian virus 40)
    870..1004    +  polyA_signal   SV40 poly(A) signal: SV40 polyadenylation signal
   1077..1449    +  3'UTR          polyhedrin 3' UTR: 3' UTR from the Autographa californica nucleopolyhedrovirus polyhedrin gene (Suzuki et al., 2006)
   1709..1756    -  CDS            lacI (fragment): lac repressor; lacI; The lac repressor binds to the lac operator to inhibit transcription in E. coli. This inhibition can be relieved by adding lactose or isopropyl-β-D-thiogalactopyranoside (IPTG).
   1793..1833    -  rep_origin     RSF ori (fragment): Plasmids containing the RSF 1030 origin of replication can be propagated in E. coli cells that contain additional plasmids with compatible origins.
   1911..2499    -  rep_origin     ori: high-copy-number ColE1/pMB1/pBR322/pUC origin of replication
   2670..3530    -  CDS            AmpR: β-lactamase; bla; confers resistance to ampicillin, carbenicillin, and related antibiotics
   3532..3636    -  promoter       AmpR promoter: bla
   3662..3793    -  rep_origin     M13 ori (fragment): M13 bacteriophage origin of replication; arrow indicates direction of (+) strand synthesis
   3814..3970    -  CDS            lacZα (fragment): LacZα fragment of β-galactosidase; lacZ fragment
   3979..3997    +  promoter       T7 promoter: promoter for bacteriophage T7 RNA polymerase
   4100..4729    +  CDS            LEF-2: LEF2_NPVAC - Experimental evidence at protein level: Swiss-Prot protein existence level 1. Plays an essential role in viral DNA replication. Does not seem to participate in the initiation step but is rather important for the amplification of DNA. Also required for expression from the vp39 and polh promoters. From Autographa californica nuclear polyhedrosis virus (AcMNPV).
   4770..5375    +  CDS            ORF603: baculovirus ORF603 protein
>Addgene plasmid #118863 | pOCC5 | depositor full sequence | sequence record 224653 | Full Sequence
AGCTGCCACCATTTTGTTCGCCCAGGACTCTAGCTATAGTTCTAGTGGTTGGCTACGTATACTCCGGAAT
ATTAATAGATCATGGAGATAATTAAAATGATAACCATCTCGCAAATAAATAAGTATTTTACTGTTTTCGT
AACAGTTTTGTAATAAAAAAACCTATAAATATTCCGGATTATTCATACCGTCCCACCATCGGGCGCGGAT
CGCCACCATGGGCAGCAGCCATCACCATCACCATCACAGCAGCGGCAGACTGGAAGTTCTGTTCCAGGGG
CCGGCGGCCGCAAGCGCTATGGCCACAACCTGTTACATTGCACAAGATAAAAATATATCATCACGAACAG
TAAAACTGTCTGCTTACATAAACAGTAATACAAGGGGTGTTATGCAGTTTAAGGTTTACACCTATAAAAG
AGAGAGCCGTTATCGTCTGTTTGTGGATGTACAGAGTGATATTATTGACACGCCCGGGCGACGGATGGTG
ATCCCCCTGGCCAGTGCCCGTCTGCTGTCAGATAAAGTCTCCCGTGAACTTTACCCGGTGGTGCATATCG
GGGATGAAAGCTGGCGCATGATGACCACCGATATGGCCAGTGTGCCGGTCTCCGTTATCGGGGAAGAAGT
GGCTGATCTCAGCCACCGCGAAAATGACATCAAAAACGCCATTAACCTGATGTTCTGGGGAATATAAATG
TCAGGCTCCCTTATACACAGCCAGTGGCGCGCCGTAATAGAAGCTTGTCGAGAAGTACTAGAGGATCATA
ATCAGCCATACCACATTTGTAGAGGTTTTACTTGCTTTAAAAAACCTCCCACACCTCCCCCTGAACCTGA
AACATAAAATGAATGCAATTGTTGTTGTTAACTTGTTTATTGCAGCTTATAATGGTTACAAATAAAGCAA
TAGCATCACAAATTTCACAAATAAAGCATTTTTTTCACTGCATTCTAGTTGTGGTTTGTCCAAACTCATC
AATGTATCTTATCATGTCTGGATCTGATCACTGCTTGAGCCTAGGAGATCCGAACCAGATAAGTGAAAGC
CTGCATCCGCAGATCTTAATTAATAAAACACGATACATTGTTATTAGTACATTTATTAAGCGCTAGATTC
TGTGCGTTGTTGATTTACAGACAATTGTTGTACGTATTTTAATAATTCATTAAATTTATAATCTTTAGGG
TGGTATGTTAGAGCGAAAATCAAATGATTTTCAGCGTCTTTATATCTGAATTTAAATATTAAATCCTCAA
TAGATTTGTAAAATAGGTTTCGATTAGTTTCAAACAAGGGTTGTTTTTCCGAACCGATGGCTGGACTATC
TAATGGATTTTCGCTCAACGCCACAAAACTTGCCAAATCTTGTAGCAGCAATCTAGCTTTGTCGATATTC
GTTTGTGTTTTGTTTTGTAATAAAGGTTCGACGTCGTTCAAAATATTATGCGCTTTTGTATTTCTTTCAT
CACTGTCGTTAGTGTACAATTGACTCGACGTAAACACGTTAAATAACGCTTGGACATATTTAACATCGGG
CGTGTTAGCTTTATTAGGCCGATTATCGTCGTCGTCCCAACCCTCGTCGTTAGAAGTTGCTTCCGAAGAC
GATTTTGCCATAGCCACACGACGCCTATTAATTGTGTCGGCTAACACGTCCGCGATCAAATTTGTAGTTG
AGCTTTTTGGGCCTCATGGGCCTTCCGCTCACTGCCCGCTTTCCAGTCGGGAAACCTGTCGTGCCAGCTG
CATTAACATGGTCATAGCTGTTTCCTTGCGTATTGGGCGCTCTCCGCTTCCTCGCTCACTGACTCGCTGC
GCTCGGTCGTTCGGGTAAAGCCTGGGGTGCCTAATGAGCAAAAGGCCAGCAAAAGGCCAGGAACCGTAAA
AAGGCCGCGTTGCTGGCGTTTTTCCATAGGCTCCGCCCCCCTGACGAGCATCACAAAAATCGACGCTCAA
GTCAGAGGTGGCGAAACCCGACAGGACTATAAAGATACCAGGCGTTTCCCCCTGGAAGCTCCCTCGTGCG
CTCTCCTGTTCCGACCCTGCCGCTTACCGGATACCTGTCCGCCTTTCTCCCTTCGGGAAGCGTGGCGCTT
TCTCATAGCTCACGCTGTAGGTATCTCAGTTCGGTGTAGGTCGTTCGCTCCAAGCTGGGCTGTGTGCACG
AACCCCCCGTTCAGCCCGACCGCTGCGCCTTATCCGGTAACTATCGTCTTGAGTCCAACCCGGTAAGACA
CGACTTATCGCCACTGGCAGCAGCCACTGGTAACAGGATTAGCAGAGCGAGGTATGTAGGCGGTGCTACA
GAGTTCTTGAAGTGGTGGCCTAACTACGGCTACACTAGAAGAACAGTATTTGGTATCTGCGCTCTGCTGA
AGCCAGTTACCTTCGGAAAAAGAGTTGGTAGCTCTTGATCCGGCAAACAAACCACCGCTGGTAGCGGTGG
TTTTTTTGTTTGCAAGCAGCAGATTACGCGCAGAAAAAAAGGATCTCAAGAAGATCCTTTGATCTTTTCT
ACGGGGTCTGACGCTCAGTGGAACGAAAACTCACGTTAAGGGATTTTGGTCATGAGATTATCAAAAAGGA
TCTTCACCTAGATCCTTTTAAATTAAAAATGAAGTTTTAAATCAATCTAAAGTATATATGAGTAAACTTG
GTCTGACAGTTACCAATGCTTAATCAGTGAGGCACCTATCTCAGCGATCTGTCTATTTCGTTCATCCATA
GTTGCCTGACTCCCCGTCGTGTAGATAACTACGATACGGGAGGGCTTACCATCTGGCCCCAGTGCTGCAA
TGATACCGCGAGACCCACGCTCACCGGCTCCAGATTTATCAGCAATAAACCAGCCAGCCGGAAGGGCCGA
GCGCAGAAGTGGTCCTGCAACTTTATCCGCCTCCATCCAGTCTATTAATTGTTGCCGGGAAGCTAGAGTA
AGTAGTTCGCCAGTTAATAGTTTGCGCAACGTTGTTGCCATTGCTGCAGGCATCGTGGTGTCACGCTCGT
CGTTTGGTATGGCTTCATTCAGCTCCGGTTCCCAACGATCAAGGCGAGTTACATGATCCCCCATGTTGTG
CAAAAAAGCGGTTAGCTCCTTCGGTCCTCCGATCGTTGTCAGAAGTAAGTTGGCCGCAGTGTTATCACTC
ATGGTTATGGCAGCACTGCATAATTCTCTTACTGTCATGCCATCCGTAAGATGCTTTTCTGTGACTGGTG
AGTACTCAACCAAGTCATTCTGAGAATAGTGTATGCGGCGACCGAGTTGCTCTTGCCCGGCGTCAACACG
GGATAATACCGCGCCACATAGCAGAACTTTAAAAGTGCTCATCATTGGAAAACGTTCTTCGGGGCGAAAA
CTCTCAAGGATCTTACCGCTGTTGAGATCCAGTTCGATGTAACCCACTCGTGCACCCAACTGATCTTCAG
CATCTTTTACTTTCACCAGCGTTTCTGGGTGAGCAAAAACAGGAAGGCAAAATGCCGCAAAAAAGGGAAT
AAGGGCGACACGGAAATGTTGAATACTCATTACTCTTCCTTTTTCAATATTATTGAAGCATTTATCAGGG
TTATTGTCTCATGAGCGGATACATATTTGAATGTATTTAGAAAAATAAACAAATAGGGGTTCCGCGCACA
TTTCCCCGAAAAGTGCCACCTAAATTGTAAGCGTTAATATTTTGTTAAAATTCGCGTTAAATTTTTGTTA
AATCAGCTCATTTTTTAACCAATAGGCCGAAATCGGCAAAATCCCTTATAAATCAAAAGAATAGACCGAG
ATAGGGTTGAGTGGCCGCTACAGGGCGCTCCCATTCGCCATTCAGGCTGCGCAACTGTTGGGAAGGGCGT
TTCGGTGCGGGCCTCTTCGCTATTACGCCAGCTGGCGAAAGGGGGATGTGCTGCAAGGCGATTAAGTTGG
GTAACGCCAGGGTTTTCCCAGTCACGACGTTGTAAAACGACGGCCAGTGAGCGCGACGTAATACGACTCA
CTATAGGGCGAATTGGCGGAAGGCCGTCAAGGCCGTGACGTTAAAACTATTAAGCCATCCAATCGACCGT
TAGTCGAATCAGGACCGCTGGTGCGAGAAGCCGCGAAGTATGGCGAATGCATCGTATAACGTGTGGAGTC
CGCTCATTAGAGCGTCATGTTTAGACAAGAAAGCTACATATTTAATTGATCCCGATGATTTTATTGATAA
ATTGACCCTAACTCCATACACGGTATTCTACAATGGCGGGGTTTTGGTCAAAATTTCCGGACTGCGATTG
TACATGCTGTTAACGGCTCCGCCCACTATTAATGAAATTAAAAATTCCAATTTTAAAAAACGCAGCAAGA
GAAACATTTGTATGAAAGAATGCGTAGAAGGAAAGAAAAATGTCGTGGACATGCTGAACAACAAGATTAA
TATGCCTCCGTGTATAAAAAAAATATTGAACGATTTGAAAGAAAACAATGTACCGCGCGGCGGTATGTAC
AGGAAGAGGTTTATACTAAACTGTTACATTGCAAACGTGGTTTCGTGTGCCAAGTGTGAAAACCGATGTT
TAATCAAGGCTCTGACGCATTTCTACAACCACGACTCCAAGTGTGTGGGTGAAGTCATGCATCTTTTAAT
CAAATCCCAAGATGTGTATAAACCACCAAACTGCCAAAAAATGAAAACTGTGGACAAGCTCTGTCCGTTT
GCTGGCAACTGCAAGGGTCTCAATCCTATTTGTAATTATTGAATAATAAAACAATTATAAATGCTAAATT
TGTTTTTTATTAACGATACAAACCAAACGCAACAAGAACATTTGTAGTATTATCTATAATTGAAAACGCG
TAGTTATAATCGCTGAGGTAATATTTAAAATCATTTTCAAATGATTCACAGTTAATTTGCGACAATATAA
TTTTATTTTCACATAAACTAGACGCCTTGTCGTCTTCTTCTTCGTATTCCTTCTCTTTTTCATTTTTCTC
CTCATAAAAATTAACATAGTTATTATCGTATCCATATATGTATCTATCGTATAGAGTAAATTTTTTGTTG
TCATAAATATATATGTCTTTTTTAATGGGGTGTATAGTACCGCTGCGCATAGTTTTTCTGTAATTTACAA
CAGTGCTATTTTCTGGTAGTTCTTCGGAGTGTGTTGCTTTAATTATTAAATTTATATAATCAATGAATTT
GGGATCGTCGGTTTTGTACAATATGTTGCCGGCATAGTACGCAGCTTCTTCTAGTTCAATTACACCATTT
TTTAGCAGCACCGGATTAACATAACTTTCCAAAATGTTGTACGAACCGTTAAACAAAAACAGTTCACCTC
CCTTTTCTATACTATTGTCTGCGAGCAGTTGTTTGTTGTTAAAAATAACAGCCATTGTAATGAGACGCAC
AAACTAATATCACA
