Features (pLannotate 1.2.2; 16 found; start..end, strand, type, name):
     60..77      +  CDS            7xHis (fragment): 6xHis affinity tag
    222..524     +  CDS            ccdB: CCDB_ECOLI - Also known as G, letB, letD. Experimental evidence at protein level: Swiss-Prot protein existence level 1. Toxic component of a type II toxin-antitoxin (TA) system, functioning in plasmid maintainence. Responsible for the post- segregational killing (PSK) of plasmid-free cells, also referred to as a plasmid addiction system. Half-life of over 2 hours. Cell killing by CcdB is accompanied by filamentation, defects in chromosome and plasmid segregation, defects in cell division, formation of anucleate cells, decreased DNA synthesis and plasmid loss. Interferes with the activity of DN
    594..677     +  CDS            large T antigen (fragment): large T antigen from SV40 (simian virus 40)
    700..834     +  polyA_signal   SV40 poly(A) signal: SV40 polyadenylation signal
    907..1279    +  3'UTR          polyhedrin 3' UTR: 3' UTR from the Autographa californica nucleopolyhedrovirus polyhedrin gene (Suzuki et al., 2006)
   1539..1586    -  CDS            lacI (fragment): lac repressor; lacI; The lac repressor binds to the lac operator to inhibit transcription in E. coli. This inhibition can be relieved by adding lactose or isopropyl-β-D-thiogalactopyranoside (IPTG).
   1623..1663    -  rep_origin     RSF ori (fragment): Plasmids containing the RSF 1030 origin of replication can be propagated in E. coli cells that contain additional plasmids with compatible origins.
   1741..2329    -  rep_origin     ori: high-copy-number ColE1/pMB1/pBR322/pUC origin of replication
   2500..3360    -  CDS            AmpR: β-lactamase; bla; confers resistance to ampicillin, carbenicillin, and related antibiotics
   3361..3465    -  promoter       AmpR promoter: bla
   3491..3622    -  rep_origin     M13 ori (fragment): M13 bacteriophage origin of replication; arrow indicates direction of (+) strand synthesis
   3643..3799    -  CDS            lacZα (fragment): LacZα fragment of β-galactosidase; lacZ fragment
   3808..3826    +  promoter       T7 promoter: promoter for bacteriophage T7 RNA polymerase
   3929..4558    +  CDS            LEF-2: LEF2_NPVAC - Experimental evidence at protein level: Swiss-Prot protein existence level 1. Plays an essential role in viral DNA replication. Does not seem to participate in the initiation step but is rather important for the amplification of DNA. Also required for expression from the vp39 and polh promoters. From Autographa californica nuclear polyhedrosis virus (AcMNPV).
   4599..5204    +  CDS            ORF603: baculovirus ORF603 protein
   5312..5403    +  promoter       polyhedrin promoter: polh from Autographa californica; promoter for the baculovirus polyhedrin gene
>Addgene plasmid #118863 | pOCC5 | addgene full sequence | sequence record 232276 | Addgene NGS Result
ATTCCGGATTATTCATACCGTCCCACCATCGGGCGCGGATCGCCACCATGGGCAGCAGCCATCACCATCA
CCATCACAGCAGCGGCAGACTGGAAGTTCTGTTCCAGGGGCCGGCGGCCGCAAGCGCTATGGCCACAACC
TGTTACATTGCACAAGATAAAAATATATCATCACGAACAGTAAAACTGTCTGCTTACATAAACAGTAATA
CAAGGGGTGTTATGCAGTTTAAGGTTTACACCTATAAAAGAGAGAGCCGTTATCGTCTGTTTGTGGATGT
ACAGAGTGATATTATTGACACGCCCGGGCGACGGATGGTGATCCCCCTGGCCAGTGCCCGTCTGCTGTCA
GATAAAGTCTCCCGTGAACTTTACCCGGTGGTGCATATCGGGGATGAAAGCTGGCGCATGATGACCACCG
ATATGGCCAGTGTGCCGGTCTCCGTTATCGGGGAAGAAGTGGCTGATCTCAGCCACCGCGAAAATGACAT
CAAAAACGCCATTAACCTGATGTTCTGGGGAATATAAATGTCAGGCTCCCTTATACACAGCCAGTGGCGC
GCCGTAATAGAAGCTTGTCGAGAAGTACTAGAGGATCATAATCAGCCATACCACATTTGTAGAGGTTTTA
CTTGCTTTAAAAAACCTCCCACACCTCCCCCTGAACCTGAAACATAAAATGAATGCAATTGTTGTTGTTA
ACTTGTTTATTGCAGCTTATAATGGTTACAAATAAAGCAATAGCATCACAAATTTCACAAATAAAGCATT
TTTTTCACTGCATTCTAGTTGTGGTTTGTCCAAACTCATCAATGTATCTTATCATGTCTGGATCTGATCA
CTGCTTGAGCCTAGGAGATCCGAACCAGATAAGTGAAAGCCTGCATCCGCAGATCTTAATTAATAAAACA
CGATACATTGTTATTAGTACATTTATTAAGCGCTAGATTCTGTGCGTTGTTGATTTACAGACAATTGTTG
TACGTATTTTAATAATTCATTAAATTTATAATCTTTAGGGTGGTATGTTAGAGCGAAAATCAAATGATTT
TCAGCGTCTTTATATCTGAATTTAAATATTAAATCCTCAATAGATTTGTAAAATAGGTTTCGATTAGTTT
CAAACAAGGGTTGTTTTTCCGAACCGATGGCTGGACTATCTAATGGATTTTCGCTCAACGCCACAAAACT
TGCCAAATCTTGTAGCAGCAATCTAGCTTTGTCGATATTCGTTTGTGTTTTGTTTTGTAATAAAGGTTCG
ACGTCGTTCAAAATATTATGCGCTTTTGTATTTCTTTCATCACTGTCGTTAGTGTACAATTGACTCGACG
TAAACACGTTAAATAACGCTTGGACATATTTAACATCGGGCGTGTTAGCTTTATTAGGCCGATTATCGTC
GTCGTCCCAACCCTCGTCGTTAGAAGTTGCTTCCGAAGACGATTTTGCCATAGCCACACGACGCCTATTA
ATTGTGTCGGCTAACACGTCCGCGATCAAATTTGTAGTTGAGCTTTTTGGGCCTCATGGGCCTTCCGCTC
ACTGCCCGCTTTCCAGTCGGGAAACCTGTCGTGCCAGCTGCATTAACATGGTCATAGCTGTTTCCTTGCG
TATTGGGCGCTCTCCGCTTCCTCGCTCACTGACTCGCTGCGCTCGGTCGTTCGGGTAAAGCCTGGGGTGC
CTAATGAGCAAAAGGCCAGCAAAAGGCCAGGAACCGTAAAAAGGCCGCGTTGCTGGCGTTTTTCCATAGG
CTCCGCCCCCCTGACGAGCATCACAAAAATCGACGCTCAAGTCAGAGGTGGCGAAACCCGACAGGACTAT
AAAGATACCAGGCGTTTCCCCCTGGAAGCTCCCTCGTGCGCTCTCCTGTTCCGACCCTGCCGCTTACCGG
ATACCTGTCCGCCTTTCTCCCTTCGGGAAGCGTGGCGCTTTCTCATAGCTCACGCTGTAGGTATCTCAGT
TCGGTGTAGGTCGTTCGCTCCAAGCTGGGCTGTGTGCACGAACCCCCCGTTCAGCCCGACCGCTGCGCCT
TATCCGGTAACTATCGTCTTGAGTCCAACCCGGTAAGACACGACTTATCGCCACTGGCAGCAGCCACTGG
TAACAGGATTAGCAGAGCGAGGTATGTAGGCGGTGCTACAGAGTTCTTGAAGTGGTGGCCTAACTACGGC
TACACTAGAAGAACAGTATTTGGTATCTGCGCTCTGCTGAAGCCAGTTACCTTCGGAAAAAGAGTTGGTA
GCTCTTGATCCGGCAAACAAACCACCGCTGGTAGCGGTGGTTTTTTTGTTTGCAAGCAGCAGATTACGCG
CAGAAAAAAAGGATCTCAAGAAGATCCTTTGATCTTTTCTACGGGGTCTGACGCTCAGTGGAACGAAAAC
TCACGTTAAGGGATTTTGGTCATGAGATTATCAAAAAGGATCTTCACCTAGATCCTTTTAAATTAAAAAT
GAAGTTTTAAATCAATCTAAAGTATATATGAGTAAACTTGGTCTGACAGTTACCAATGCTTAATCAGTGA
GGCACCTATCTCAGCGATCTGTCTATTTCGTTCATCCATAGTTGCCTGACTCCCCGTCGTGTAGATAACT
ACGATACGGGAGGGCTTACCATCTGGCCCCAGTGCTGCAATGATACCGCGAGAACCACGCTCACCGGCTC
CAGATTTATCAGCAATAAACCAGCCAGCCGGAAGGGCCGAGCGCAGAAGTGGTCCTGCAACTTTATCCGC
CTCCATCCAGTCTATTAATTGTTGCCGGGAAGCTAGAGTAAGTAGTTCGCCAGTTAATAGTTTGCGCAAC
GTTGTTGCCATTGCTACAGGCATCGTGGTGTCACGCTCGTCGTTTGGTATGGCTTCATTCAGCTCCGGTT
CCCAACGATCAAGGCGAGTTACATGATCCCCCATGTTGTGCAAAAAAGCGGTTAGCTCCTTCGGTCCTCC
GATCGTTGTCAGAAGTAAGTTGGCCGCAGTGTTATCACTCATGGTTATGGCAGCACTGCATAATTCTCTT
ACTGTCATGCCATCCGTAAGATGCTTTTCTGTGACTGGTGAGTACTCAACCAAGTCATTCTGAGAATAGT
GTATGCGGCGACCGAGTTGCTCTTGCCCGGCGTCAATACGGGATAATACCGCGCCACATAGCAGAACTTT
AAAAGTGCTCATCATTGGAAAACGTTCTTCGGGGCGAAAACTCTCAAGGATCTTACCGCTGTTGAGATCC
AGTTCGATGTAACCCACTCGTGCACCCAACTGATCTTCAGCATCTTTTACTTTCACCAGCGTTTCTGGGT
GAGCAAAAACAGGAAGGCAAAATGCCGCAAAAAAGGGAATAAGGGCGACACGGAAATGTTGAATACTCAT
ACTCTTCCTTTTTCAATATTATTGAAGCATTTATCAGGGTTATTGTCTCATGAGCGGATACATATTTGAA
TGTATTTAGAAAAATAAACAAATAGGGGTTCCGCGCACATTTCCCCGAAAAGTGCCACCTAAATTGTAAG
CGTTAATATTTTGTTAAAATTCGCGTTAAATTTTTGTTAAATCAGCTCATTTTTTAACCAATAGGCCGAA
ATCGGCAAAATCCCTTATAAATCAAAAGAATAGACCGAGATAGGGTTGAGTGGCCGCTACAGGGCGCTCC
CATTCGCCATTCAGGCTGCGCAACTGTTGGGAAGGGCGTTTCGGTGCGGGCCTCTTCGCTATTACGCCAG
CTGGCGAAAGGGGGATGTGCTGCAAGGCGATTAAGTTGGGTAACGCCAGGGTTTTCCCAGTCACGACGTT
GTAAAACGACGGCCAGTGAGCGCGACGTAATACGACTCACTATAGGGCGAATTGGCGGAAGGCCGTCAAG
GCCGTGACGTTAAAACTATTAAGCCATCCAATCGACCGTTAGTCGAATCAGGACCGCTGGTGCGAGAAGC
CGCGAAGTATGGCGAATGCATCGTATAACGTGTGGAGTCCGCTCATTAGAGCGTCATGTTTAGACAAGAA
AGCTACATATTTAATTGATCCCGATGATTTTATTGATAAATTGACCCTAACTCCATACACGGTATTCTAC
AATGGCGGGGTTTTGGTCAAAATTTCCGGACTGCGATTGTACATGCTGTTAACGGCTCCGCCCACTATTA
ATGAAATTAAAAATTCCAATTTTAAAAAACGCAGCAAGAGAAACATTTGTATGAAAGAATGCGTAGAAGG
AAAGAAAAATGTCGTGGACATGCTGAACAACAAGATTAATATGCCTCCGTGTATAAAAAAAATATTGAAC
GATTTGAAAGAAAACAATGTACCGCGCGGCGGTATGTACAGGAAGAGGTTTATACTAAACTGTTACATTG
CAAACGTGGTTTCGTGTGCCAAGTGTGAAAACCGATGTTTAATCAAGGCTCTGACGCATTTCTACAACCA
CGACTCCAAGTGTGTGGGTGAAGTCATGCATCTTTTAATCAAATCCCAAGATGTGTATAAACCACCAAAC
TGCCAAAAAATGAAAACTGTGGACAAGCTCTGTCCGTTTGCTGGCAACTGCAAGGGTCTCAATCCTATTT
GTAATTATTGAATAATAAAACAATTATAAATGCTAAATTTGTTTTTTATTAACGATACAAACCAAACGCA
ACAAGAACATTTGTAGTATTATCTATAATTGAAAACGCGTAGTTATAATCGCTGAGGTAATATTTAAAAT
CATTTTCAAATGATTCACAGTTAATTTGCGACAATATAATTTTATTTTCACATAAACTAGACGCCTTGTC
GTCTTCTTCTTCGTATTCCTTCTCTTTTTCATTTTTCTCCTCATAAAAATTAACATAGTTATTATCGTAT
CCATATATGTATCTATCGTATAGAGTAAATTTTTTGTTGTCATAAATATATATGTCTTTTTTAATGGGGT
GTATAGTACCGCTGCGCATAGTTTTTCTGTAATTTACAACAGTGCTATTTTCTGGTAGTTCTTCGGAGTG
TGTTGCTTTAATTATTAAATTTATATAATCAATGAATTTGGGATCGTCGGTTTTGTACAATATGTTGCCG
GCATAGTACGCAGCTTCTTCTAGTTCAATTACACCATTTTTTAGCAGCACCGGATTAACATAACTTTCCA
AAATGTTGTACGAACCGTTAAACAAAAACAGTTCACCTCCCTTTTCTATACTATTGTCTGCGAGCAGTTG
TTTGTTGTTAAAAATAACAGCCATTGTAATGAGACGCACAAACTAATATCACAAGCTGCCACCATTTTGT
TCGCCCAGGACTCTAGCTATAGTTCTAGTGGTTGGCTACGTATACTCCGGAATATTAATAGATCATGGAG
ATAATTAAAATGATAACCATCTCGCAAATAAATAAGTATTTTACTGTTTTCGTAACAGTTTTGTAATAAA
AAAACCTATAAAT
